>Addgene plasmid #162956 | C514-E14: attB5r-RU5u-His6-Halotag-nostop-attB1r | addgene full sequence | sequence record 330598 | Addgene NGS Result
CCGCTCCCGGCGGATTTGTCCTACTCAGGAGAGCGTTCACCGACAAACAACAGATAAAACGAAAGGCCCA
GTCTTCCGACTGAGCCTTTCGTTTTATTTGATGCCTGGCAGTTCCCTACTCTCGCGTTAACGCTACCATG
GAGCTCGAATTCTACAGTCACTAATACCATCTAAGTAGTTGATTCATAGTGACTGCATATGTTGTGTTTT
ACAGTATTATGTAGTCTGTTTTTTATGCAAAATCTAATTTAATATATTGATATTTATATCATTTTACGTT
TCTCGTTCAACTTTTGTATACAAAGTGGCGAGGGGCTCGCATCTCTCCTTCACGCGCCCGCCGCCCTACC
TGAGGCCGCCATCCACGCCGGTTGAGTCGCGTTCTGCCGCCTCCCGCCTGTGGTGCCTCCTGAACTGCGT
CCGCCGTCTAGGTAAGTTTAAAGCTCAGGTCGAGACCGGGCCTTTGTCCGGCGCTCCCTTGGAGCCTACC
TAGACTCAGCCGGCTCTCCACGCTTTGCCTGACCCTGCTTGCTCAACTCTACGTCTTTGTTTCGTTTTCT
GTTCTGCGCCGGGTTACAGATCACCATGCACCATCACCATCACCATATGGCAGAAATCGGTACTGGCTTT
CCATTCGACCCCCATTATGTGGAAGTCCTGGGCGAGCGCATGCACTACGTCGATGTTGGTCCGCGCGATG
GCACCCCTGTGCTGTTCCTGCACGGTAACCCGACCTCCTCCTACGTGTGGCGCAACATCATCCCGCATGT
TGCACCGACCCATCGCTGCATTGCTCCAGACCTGATCGGTATGGGCAAATCCGACAAACCAGACCTGGGT
TATTTCTTCGACGACCACGTCCGCTTCATGGATGCCTTCATCGAAGCCCTGGGTCTGGAAGAGGTCGTCC
TGGTCATTCACGACTGGGGCTCCGCTCTGGGTTTCCACTGGGCCAAGCGCAATCCAGAGCGCGTCAAAGG
TATTGCATTTATGGAGTTCATCCGCCCTATCCCGACCTGGGACGAATGGCCAGAATTTGCCCGCGAGACC
TTCCAGGCCTTCCGCACCACCGACGTCGGCCGCAAGCTGATCATCGATCAGAACGTTTTTATCGAGGGTA
CGCTGCCGATGGGTGTCGTCCGCCCGCTGACTGAAGTCGAGATGGACCATTACCGCGAGCCGTTCCTGAA
TCCTGTTGACCGCGAGCCACTGTGGCGCTTCCCAAACGAGCTGCCAATCGCCGGTGAGCCAGCGAACATC
GTCGCGCTGGTCGAAGAATACATGGACTGGCTGCACCAGTCCCCTGTCCCGAAGCTGCTGTTCTGGGGCA
CCCCAGGCGTTCTGATCCCACCGGCCGAAGCCGCTCGCCTGGCCAAAAGCCTGCCTAACTGCAAGGCTGT
GGACATCGGCCCGGGTCTGAATCTGCTGCAAGAAGACAACCCGGACCTGATCGGCAGCGAGATCGCGCGC
TGGCTGTCGACGCTCGAGATTTCCGGCGAGCCAACCACTGAGGATCTGTACTTTCAGAGCGATAACGCGA
TCGCCACAACTTTGTACAAAAAAGTTGAACGAGAAACGTAAAATGATATAAATATCAATATATTAAATTA
GATTTTGCATAAAAAACAGACTACATAATACTGTAAAACACAACATATGCAGTCACTATGAACCAACTAC
TTAGATGGTATTAGTGACCTGTAGAATTCGAGCTCTAGAGCTGCAGGGCGGCCGCGATATCCCCTATAGT
GAGTCGTATTACATGGTCATAGCTGTTTCCTGGCAGCTCTGGCCCGTGTCTCAAAATCTCTGATGTTACA
TTGCACAAGATCGGTACCCGGGGATCCTCTAGACCAGCCAGGACAGAAATGCCTCGACTTCGCTGCTACC
CAAGGTTGCCGGGTGACGCACACCGTGGAAACGGATGAAGGCACGAACCCAGTGGACATAAGCCTGTTCG
GTTCGTAAGCTGTAATGCAAGTAGCGTATGCGCTCACGCAACTGGTCCAGAACCTTGACCGAACGCAGCG
GTGGTAACGGCGCAGTGGCGGTTTTCATGGCTTGTTATGACTGTTTTTTTGGGGTACAGTCTATGCCTCG
GGCATCCAAGCAGCAAGCGCGTTACGCCGTGGGTCGATGTTTGATGTTATGGAGCAGCAACGATGTTACG
CAGCAGGGCAGTCGCCCTAAAACAAAGTTAAACATTATGAGGGAAGCGGTGATCGCCGAAGTATCGACTC
AACTATCAGAGGTAGTTGGCGTCATCGAGCGCCATCTCGAACCGACGTTGCTGGCCGTACATTTGTACGG
CTCCGCAGTGGATGGCGGCCTGAAGCCACACAGTGATATTGATTTGCTGGTTACGGTGACCGTAAGGCTT
GATGAAACAACGCGGCGAGCTTTGATCAACGACCTTTTGGAAACTTCGGCTTCCCCTGGAGAGAGCGAGA
TTCTCCGCGCTGTAGAAGTCACCATTGTTGTGCACGACGACATCATTCCGTGGCGTTATCCAGCTAAGCG
CGAACTGCAATTTGGAGAATGGCAGCGCAATGACATTCTTGCAGGTATCTTCGAGCCAGCCACGATCGAC
ATTGATCTGGCTATCTTGCTGACAAAAGCAAGAGAACATAGCGTTGCCTTGGTAGGTCCAGCGGCGGAGG
AACTCTTTGATCCGGTTCCTGAACAGGATCTATTTGAGGCGCTAAATGAAACCTTAACGCTATGGAACTC
GCCGCCCGACTGGGCTGGCGATGAGCGAAATGTAGTGCTTACGTTGTCCCGCATTTGGTACAGCGCAGTA
ACCGGCAAAATCGCGCCGAAGGATGTCGCTGCCGACTGGGCAATGGAGCGCCTGCCGGCCCAGTATCAGC
CCGTCATACTTGAAGCTAGACAGGCTTATCTTGGACAAGAAGAAGATCGCTTGGCCTCGCGCGCAGATCA
GTTGGAAGAATTTGTCCACTACGTGAAAGGCGAGATCACCAAGGTAGTCGGCAAATAACCCTCGAGCCAC
CCATGACCAAAATCCCTTAACGTGAGTTACGCGTCGTTCCACTGAGCGTCAGACCCCGTAGAAAAGATCA
AAGGATCTTCTTGAGATCCTTTTTTTCTGCGCGTAATCTGCTGCTTGCAAACAAAAAAACCACCGCTACC
AGCGGTGGTTTGTTTGCCGGATCAAGAGCTACCAACTCTTTTTCCGAAGGTAACTGGCTTCAGCAGAGCG
CAGATACCAAATACTGTTCTTCTAGTGTAGCCGTAGTTAGGCCACCACTTCAAGAACTCTGTAGCACCGC
CTACATACCTCGCTCTGCTAATCCTGTTACCAGTGGCTGCTGCCAGTGGCGATAAGTCGTGTCTTACCGG
GTTGGACTCAAGACGATAGTTACCGGATAAGGCGCAGCGGTCGGGCTGAACGGGGGGTTCGTGCACACAG
CCCAGCTTGGAGCGAACGACCTACACCGAACTGAGATACCTACAGCGTGAGCTATGAGAAAGCGCCACGC
TTCCCGAAGGGAGAAAGGCGGACAGGTATCCGGTAAGCGGCAGGGTCGGAACAGGAGAGCGCACGAGGGA
GCTTCCAGGGGGAAACGCCTGGTATCTTTATAGTCCTGTCGGGTTTCGCCACCTCTGACTTGAGCGTCGA
TTTTTGTGATGCTCGTCAGGGGGGCGGAGCCTATGGAAAAACGCCAGCAACGCGGCCTTTTTACGGTTCC
TGGCCTTTTGCTGGCCTTTTGCTCACATGTTCTTTCCTGCGTTATCCCCTGATTCTGTGGATAACCGTAT
TACCGCTAGCCAGGAAGAGTTTGTAGAAACGCAAAAAGGCCATCCGTCAGGATGGCCTTCTGCTTAGTTT
GATGCCTGGCAGTTTATGGCGGGCGTCCTGCCCGCCACCCTCCGGGCCGTTGCTTCACAACGTTCAAAT
Features (pLannotate 1.2.2; 14 found; start..end, strand, type, name):
     54..97      +  terminator     rrnB T1 terminator: Escherichia coli rrnB; transcription terminator T1 from the E. coli rrnB gene
    185..306     -  protein_bind   attR5: mutant version of attR; recombination site for the Gateway® LR reaction LR Clonase™
    312..571     +  LTR            5' LTR (truncated): truncated 5' long terminal repeat (LTR) from human T-cell leukemia virus (HTLV) type 1
    589..606     +  CDS            6xHis: 6xHis affinity tag
    607..1497    +  CDS            HaloTag®: modified bacterial dehalogenase that forms covalent bonds with chloroalkane derivatives
   1510..1530    +  CDS            TEV site: tobacco etch virus (TEV) protease recognition and cleavage site
   1546..1670    +  protein_bind   attR1: mutant version of attR; recombination site for the Gateway® LR reaction LR Clonase™
   1743..1761    -  promoter       T7 promoter: promoter for bacteriophage T7 RNA polymerase
   1831..1853    +  misc_feature   MCS (fragment): pUC18/19 multiple cloning site
   1945..1968    +  promoter       Pc promoter (fragment): intI1 (promoter lies within the coding sequence); class 1 integron promoter
   2144..2200    +  CDS            GmR (fragment): gentamycin acetyltransferase; aacC1; confers resistance to gentamycin
   2207..2998    +  CDS            SmR: aminoglycoside adenylyltransferase (Murphy, 1985); aadA; confers resistance to spectinomycin and streptomycin
   3091..3679    +  rep_origin     ori: high-copy-number ColE1/pMB1/pBR322/pUC origin of replication
   3814..3841    -  terminator     rrnB T2 terminator: transcription terminator T2 from the E. coli rrnB gene
