[The description below was written by a language model from this plasmid's Addgene catalogue record and pLannotate feature annotations shown in this document.]
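Description:
C514-E14: attB5r-RU5u-His6-Halotag-nostop-attB1r is a 3.9 kb Gateway entry clone built on the pDonr235 donor backbone and intended for multisite (combinatorial) Gateway assembly rather than for direct expression. It is maintained in E. coli at high copy through a ColE1/pUC-type origin and selected with spectinomycin via the aadA (SmR) aminoglycoside adenylyltransferase gene. Short fragments of a class 1 integron Pc promoter and a gentamicin acetyltransferase gene lie just upstream of this marker and appear to be remnants of the resistance cassette's origin. The rrnB T1 and T2 terminators flank the cloning region and insulate it from backbone transcription, and a T7 promoter sits outside the cassette in the reverse orientation.

The payload is a synthetic N-terminal tag module. A truncated HTLV-1 5' LTR segment (the RU5 element) serves as a 5' untranslated leader of the kind used to enhance expression in mammalian cells. It is followed by a 6xHis affinity tag, the HaloTag modified dehalogenase that covalently binds chloroalkane ligands, and a TEV protease cleavage site. The reading frame has no stop codon, so translation can continue across the downstream recombination site into a gene of interest supplied by a second entry clone, and the TEV site allows later removal of the tag.

The cassette is bracketed by sites that the automated annotation labels attR5 and attR1, corresponding to the attB5r/attB1r-derived sites in the name. These sites position the module upstream of an attL1-flanked ORF in an LR reaction. The entry clone carries no promoter for the fusion, so one presumably comes from another element of the assembly. The resulting His6-HaloTag fusion proteins suit purification, labelling or immobilisation.
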