Addgene plasmid #162956: C514-E14: attB5r-RU5u-His6-Halotag-nostop-attB1r
Purpose: Gateway attB5r/attB1r entry clone for generation of N-terminal Halotag-tagged fusion proteins
Depositing lab: Dominic Esposito. Depositing organization: National Cancer Institute (NCI). Publication: Combinatorial assembly of clone libraries using site-specific recombination. Wall VE, Garvey LA, Mehalko JL, Procter LV, Esposito D. Methods Mol Biol. 2014;1116:193-208. doi: 10.1007/978-1-62703-764-8_14. PubMed 24395366.
Backbone
  Vector backbone: pDonr235
  Vector type: Synthetic Biology
Growth in bacteria
  Bacterial resistance: Spectinomycin, 50 μg/mL
  Growth temperature: 37°C
  Growth strain: DH5alpha
  Copy number: High Copy
Gene/Insert
  Gene/Insert name: His6-Halotag fusion tag with upstream HTLV RU5 5' UTR
  Species: Synthetic
  Cloning method: Gateway Cloning
Terms and licenses: Academic/Nonprofit Terms; Industry Terms: Not Available to Industry
How to cite: C514-E14: attB5r-RU5u-His6-Halotag-nostop-attB1r was a gift from Dominic Esposito (Addgene plasmid # 162956 ; http://n2t.net/addgene:162956 ; RRID:Addgene_162956)
